Addgene plasmid #147858: pAc5.1B-EGFP-DmNot1_1941-2505-dsRNAres_W
Purpose: Insect Expression of DmNot1_1941-2505-dsRNAres
Depositing lab: Elisa Izaurralde. Depositing organization: Max Planck Institute for Developmental Biology. Publication: A DDX6-CNOT1 complex and W-binding pockets in CNOT9 reveal direct links between miRNA target recognition and silencing. Chen Y, Boland A, Kuzuoglu-Ozturk D, Bawankar P, Loh B, Chang CT, Weichenrieder O, Izaurralde E. Mol Cell. 2014 Jun 5;54(5):737-50. doi: 10.1016/j.molcel.2014.03.034. Epub 2014 Apr 24. PubMed 24768540.
Backbone
  Vector backbone: Unknown
  Vector type: Insect Expression
Growth in bacteria
  Bacterial resistance: Ampicillin, 100 μg/mL
  Growth temperature: 37°C
  Growth strain: DH5alpha
  Copy number: Low Copy
Gene/Insert
  Gene/Insert name: DmNot1_1941-2505-dsRNAres
  Species: D. melanogaster (fly)
  Mutation: 2 silent mutations compared to the sequence given by NCBI: NM_001103772.2.
  Entrez Gene: Not1 (a.k.a. Dmel_CG34407, CG1874, CG1884, CG34407, Dmel\CG34407, Dmel_CG1874, Dmel_CG1884, NOT, NOT1, anon-EST:Liang-1.29, anon-WO0118547.221, clone 1.29, not1)
  Cloning method: Unknown
Terms and licenses: Academic/Nonprofit Terms; Industry Terms: Not Available to Industry
Depositor comments: Plasmids from this collection were made available to the research community and donated after the lab closed. Please note that the sequence provided by the depositing laboratory may be theoretical/predicted or based on Sanger sequencing results. There may be discrepancies between sequencing results obtained by Addgene and the depositor sequence. If an Addgene verified sequence is not available, please contact before placing your order to request that our lab fully sequence the plasmid.
How to cite: pAc5.1B-EGFP-DmNot1_1941-2505-dsRNAres_W was a gift from Elisa Izaurralde (Addgene plasmid # 147858 ; http://n2t.net/addgene:147858 ; RRID:Addgene_147858)
