[The description below was written by a language model from this plasmid's Addgene catalogue record and pLannotate feature annotations shown in this document.]
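Description:
pAc5.1B-EGFP-DmNot1_1941-2505-dsRNAres_W is an insect-cell expression plasmid of about 7.8 kb that produces an EGFP-tagged C-terminal fragment of Drosophila melanogaster Not1, the scaffold subunit of the CCR4-NOT deadenylase complex. The catalogue lists the backbone as unknown, although the name and the annotated parts point to a pAc5.1-type vector. It is propagated in E. coli through a ColE1/pUC-type origin and selected with ampicillin via the bla gene and its promoter. The record describes it as low copy despite the annotation tool's generic label for the origin as high copy. Short fragments annotated as tetracycline resistance and SV40 large T antigen appear to be non-functional backbone remnants. No marker for selection in insect cells is annotated.

Expression is driven by the constitutive Drosophila actin 5C promoter. It is followed by the EGFP coding sequence and, directly downstream on the same strand, the Not1 fragment, so the layout indicates an N-terminal EGFP fusion. The annotation tool identifies this fragment by homology to mouse CNOT1, but the record states that it is the fly gene, covering residues 1941–2505 as the name indicates, with two silent changes relative to the reference transcript. A V5 epitope sequence lies downstream of the insert, though whether it is translated in frame cannot be determined from the table. An SV40 polyadenylation signal follows.

The "dsRNAres" designation indicates a coding sequence altered to escape a dsRNA directed against endogenous Not1. This would suit complementation experiments in knockdown cells, alongside localisation or GFP-based interaction assays. The associated study concerns CCR4-NOT interactions in miRNA-mediated silencing. The meaning of the "_W" suffix is not stated in the record.
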