Features (pLannotate 1.2.2; 10 found; start..end, strand, type, name):
     56..2568    +  promoter       Ac5 promoter: Drosophila melanogaster actin 5C promoter
   2588..3304    +  CDS            EGFP: EGFP is a basic (constitutively fluorescent) green fluorescent protein published in 1996, derived from Aequorea victoria. It is reported to be a rapidly-maturing weak dimer with moderate acid sensitivity.
   3320..4996    +  CDS            Cnot1 (fragment): CNOT1_MOUSE - Also known as Kiaa1007. Experimental evidence at protein level: Swiss-Prot protein existence level 1. Scaffolding component of the CCR4-NOT complex which is one of the major cellular mRNA deadenylases and is linked to various cellular processes including bulk mRNA degradation, miRNA-mediated repression, translational repression during translational initiation and general transcription regulation. Additional complex functions may be a consequence of its influence on mRNA expression. Its scaffolding function implies its interaction with the catalytic complex module and diverse RNA-
   5043..5084    +  CDS            V5 tag: epitope tag from simian virus 5
   5184..5318    -  polyA_signal   SV40 poly(A) signal: SV40 polyadenylation signal
   5341..5425    -  CDS            large T antigen (fragment): large T antigen from SV40 (simian virus 40)
   5426..5896    +  CDS            TcR (fragment): tetracycline efflux protein; tet; confers resistance to tetracycline
   5940..6528    -  rep_origin     ori: high-copy-number ColE1/pMB1/pBR322/pUC origin of replication
   6699..7559    -  CDS            AmpR: β-lactamase; bla; confers resistance to ampicillin, carbenicillin, and related antibiotics
   7560..7664    -  promoter       AmpR promoter: bla
>Addgene plasmid #147858 | pAc5.1B-EGFP-DmNot1_1941-2505-dsRNAres_W | depositor full sequence | sequence record 290305 | Full Sequence
CTTCAAGGAATTAATTCTATATTCTAAAAACACAAATGATACTTCTAAAAAAAATCATGAATGGCATCAA
CTCTGAATCAAATCTTTGCAGATGCACCTACTTCTCATTTCCACTGTCACATCATTTTTCCAGATCTCGC
TGCCTGTTATGTGGCCCACAAACCAAGACACGTTTTATGGCCATTAAAGCTGGCTGATCGTCGCCAAACA
CCAAATACATATCAATATGTACATTCGAGAAAGAAGCGATCAAAGAAGCGTCTTCGGGCGAGTAGGAGAA
TGCGGAGGAGAAGGAGAACGAGCTGATCTAGTATCTCTCCACAATCCAATGCCAACTGACCAACTGGCCA
TATTCGGAGCAATTTGAAGCCAATTTCCATCGCCTGGCGATCGCTCCATTCTTGGCTATATGTTTTTCAC
CGTTCCCGGGGCCATTTTCAAAGACTCGTCGGTAAGATAAGATTGTGTCACTCGCTGTCTCTCTTCATTT
GTCGAAGAATGCTGAGGAATTTCGCGATGACGTCGGCGAGTATTTTGAAGAATGAGAATAATTTGTATTT
ATACGAAAATCAGTTAGTGGAATTTTCTACAAAAACATGTTATCTATAGATAATTTTGTTGCAAAATATG
TTGACTATGACAAAGATTGTATGTATATACCTTTAATGTATTCTCATTTTCTTATGTATTTATAATGGCA
ATGATGATACTGATGATATTTTAAGATGATGCCAGACCACAGGCTGATTTCTGCGTCTTTTGCCGAACGC
AGTGCATGTGCGGTTGTTGTTTTTTGGAATAGTTTCAATTTTCGGACTGTCCGCTTTGATTTCAGTTTCT
TGGCTTATTCAAAAAGCAAAGTAAAGCCAAAAAAGCGAGATGGCAATACCAAATGCGGCAAAACGGTAGT
GGAAGGAAAGGGGTGCGGGGCAGCGGAAGGAAGGGTGGGGCGGGGCGTGGCGGGGTCTGTGGCTGGGCGC
GACGTCACCGACGTTGGAGCCACTCCTTTGACCATGTGTGCGTGTGTGTATTATTCGTGTCTCGCCACTC
GCCGGTTGTTTTTTTCTTTTTATCTCGCTCTCTCTAGCGCCATCTCGTACGCATGCTCAACGCACCGCAT
GTTGCCGTGTCCTTTATGCGTCATTTTGGCTCGAAATAGGCAATTATTTAAACAAAGATTAGTCAACGAA
AACGCTAAAATAAATAAGTCTACAATATGGTTACTTATTGCCATGTGTGTGCAGCCAACGATAGCAACAA
AAGCAACAACACAGTGGCTTTCCCTCTTTCACTTTTTGTTTGCAAGCGCGTGCGAGCAAGACGGCACGAC
CGGCAAACGCAATTACGCTGACAAAGAGCAGACGAAGTTTTGGCCGAAAAACATCAAGGCGCCTGATACG
AATGCATTTGCAATAACAATTGCGATATTTAATATTGTTTATGAAGCTGTTTGACTTCAAAACACACAAA
AAAAAAAATAAAACAAATTATTTGAAAGAGAATTAGGAATCGGACAGCTTATCGTTACGGGCTAACAGCA
CACCGAGACGAAATAGCTTACCTGACGTCACAGCCTCTGGAAGAACTGCCGCCAAGCAGAGAGAGAGAGA
AAAAGAGGGAGAGCAGCTTAGACCGCATGTGCTTGTGTGTGAGGCGTCTCTCTCTTCGTCTCCTGTTTGC
GCAAACGCATAGACTGCACTGAGAAAATCGATTACCTATTTTTTATGAATGAATATTTGCACTATTACTA
TTCAAAACTATTAAGATAGCAATCACATTCAATAGCCAAATACTATACCACCTGAGCGATGCAACGAAAT
GATCAATTTGAGCAAAAATGCTGCATATTTAGGACGGCATCATTATAGAAATGCTTCTTGCTGTGTACTT
TTCTCTCGTCTGGCAGCTGTTTCGCCGTTATTGTTAAAACCGGCTTAAGTTAGGTGTGTTTTCTACGACT
AGTGATGCCCCTACTAGAAGATGTGTGTTGCACAAATGTCCCTGAATAACCAATTTGAAGTGCAGATAGC
AGTAAACGTAAGCTAATATGAATATTATTTAACTGTAATGTTTTAATATCGCTGGACATTACTAATAAAC
CCACTATAAACACATGTACATATGTATGTTTTGGCATACAATGAGTAGTTGGGGAAAAAATGTGTAAAAG
CACCGTGACCATCACAGCATAAAGATAACCAGCTGAAGTATCGAATATGAGTAACCCCCAAATTGAATCA
CATGCCGCAACTGATAGGACCCATGGAAGTACACTCTTCATGGCGATATACAAGACACACACAAGCACGA
ACACCCAGTTGCGGAGGAAATTCTCCGTAAATGAAAACCCAATCGGCGAACAATTCATACCCATATATGG
TAAAAGTTTTGAACGCGACTTGAGAGCGGAGAGCATTGCGGCTGATAAGGTTTTAGCGCTAAGCGGGCTT
TATAAAACGGGCTGCGGGACCAGTTTTCATATCACTACCGTTTGAGTTCTTGTGCTGTGTGGATACTCCT
CCCGACACAAAGCCGCTCCATCAGCCAGCAGTCGTCTAATCCAGAGACCCCGGATCGGGGTACCAACATG
GTGAGCAAGGGCGAGGAGCTGTTCACCGGGGTGGTGCCCATCCTGGTCGAGCTGGACGGCGACGTAAACG
GCCACAAGTTCAGCGTGTCCGGCGAGGGCGAGGGCGATGCCACCTACGGCAAGCTGACCCTGAAGTTCAT
CTGCACCACCGGCAAGCTGCCCGTGCCCTGGCCCACCCTCGTGACCACCCTGACCTACGGCGTGCAGTGC
TTCAGCCGCTACCCCGACCACATGAAGCAGCACGACTTCTTCAAGTCCGCCATGCCCGAAGGCTACGTCC
AGGAGCGCACCATCTTCTTCAAGGACGACGGCAACTACAAGACCCGCGCCGAGGTGAAGTTCGAGGGCGA
CACCCTGGTGAACCGCATCGAGCTGAAGGGCATCGACTTCAAGGAGGACGGCAACATCCTGGGGCACAAG
CTGGAGTACAACTACAACAGCCACAACGTCTATATCATGGCCGACAAGCAGAAGAACGGCATCAAGGTGA
ACTTCAAGATCCGCCACAACATCGAGGACGGCAGCGTGCAGCTCGCCGACCACTACCAGCAGAACACCCC
CATCGGCGACGGCCCCGTGCTGCTGCCCGACAACCACTACCTGAGCACCCAGTCCGCCCTGAGCAAAGAC
CCCAACGAGAAGCGCGATCACATGGTCCTGCTGGAGTTCGTGACCGCCGCCGGGATCACTCTCGGCATGG
ACGAGCTGTACAAGCCAAGCTTAATTAAGATGGACCGCTATCTGAGCGGCGCTAGCCACTATATTCATAG
CGGAATGCACCATGTCCGCTCGTGTGACACCGACGACCCCCCCGGACTCCAGGAAAAAACCGAATTCTTG
TTGAAAGACTGGGTGGCCTTGTATACCCAGCAAAATCAACAATCGACCCGTGACGCCCGTAATTTTGGCG
CCTTCGTGCAAAAAATGAATACCTACGGCATTTTGAAGACCGATGATCTGATTACGCGCTTCTTTCGTCA
AGCTACCCATATCTGTACCGACGTCGTCTATCGTATGTTTGCTGAACCCAGCCTTCCCATTAATCAAGCT
AAGAATAAAATTTTTCAATGGATTGACGCCTTTGTGCACTTGATCGCCATGCTGGTCCGCCATTCGGGAG
AGGCCGGCAACCCCACGACGAAAATTAATTTGCTCAATAAAGTCTTGGGAATCGTCTTGGGCACCTTGAT
CAAAGATCACGAAATGCGCGGAGTGTCCTTTCAACAAGTGGGATATCACCGTTTTTTTATGATGTTGTTT
ATGGAATTGTGTACCGCTGACGTCATCCTGGAAAGCTTGATGCATAGCATCGTCAGCGCTTTTGCTTACA
CATATCACTTGTTGAATCCCAGCGTGGCTCCGGGATTCTGCTTTGCTTGGTTGGAGCTCATTTCGCATCG
CGTCTTCCTGGGCCGCATCCTGGTCCAAATTCCCGGGCAAAAGGGCTGGCCACTTTACGCTCAATTGCTG
CAGGACCTTTTTAAATATCTTGCGCCCTTCTTACGCAACACTGAGCTCGGCAAACCAGTCCAGCTTTTGT
ACAAGGGGACGCTACGTGTTCTGCTCGTTCTGCTTCACGACTTCCCGGAGTTCTTGTGCGACTATCATTT
TGGGTTCTGTGACACCATCCCGCCCAATTGCGTCCAGATGCGTAACATCATCCTGTCGGCGTTTCCGCGC
AACATGCGCTTGCCCGATCCCTTCACGCCCAACCTAAAAGTGGACATGCTGTCGGACAGTAGTAATGCGC
CTAAGGTGCTCAGTAGCTACATTATGAACATCCAGCCCGCGAACTTTAAGAAGGATTTGGACTCGTACCT
CAAGGCCCGGGCGCCAGTTACTTTTCTATCGGAATTACGTGGTCACTTGCAGGTGACAAGCGAGCCAGGA
ACTCGTTACAACATGGCGCTGATGAATGCTCTGGTCATGTATGTGGGAACTCAGGCGATTGCTTTGATCA
GAAACAAAAACTTTGTGCCCAACACCTCGAACATAGCACACAGCGCCCACATGGATATCTTCCAGAATCT
TGCTGTTGACTTGGATACGGAGGGTCGCTATCTGTTCTTGAATGCGATTGCGAACCAGTTGCGCTATCCC
AACAGCCACACGCACTACTTCAGCTGTGCGGTGCTGCATCTGTTTGCCGAGGCCAACTCGGAGGCAATTC
AGGAGCAGATCACTCGCGTACTTCTGGAACGATTGATCGTGAACCGCCCGCATCCTTGGGGACTGTTGAT
CACTTTTATTGAGCTGATCAAAAATCCCATCTACAAGTTCTGGGACCATGACTTTGTGCACTGTGCGCCA
GAGATCACCAAGCTCTTTGAATCGGTGGCCCGTTCCTGTCTGGCCAAGTCGAACGTCACCCAGCAGTTGA
ACATGCCCGTCGTCGATGGCGAGGGCCAGGAGGTAGCCACCATCAACTGATCTAGAGGGCCCGCGGTTCG
AAGGTAAGCCTATCCCTAACCCTCTCCTCGGTCTCGATTCTACGCGTACCGGTCATCATCACCATCACCA
TTGAGTTTAAACCCGCTGATCAGCCTCGACTGTGCCTTCTAAGGCCTGAGCTCGCTGATCAGCCTCGATC
GAGGATCCAGACATGATAAGATACATTGATGAGTTTGGACAAACCACAACTAGAATGCAGTGAAAAAAAT
GCTTTATTTGTGAAATTTGTGATGCTATTGCTTTATTTGTAACCATTATAAGCTGCAATAAACAAGTTAA
CAACAACAATTGCATTCATTTTATGTTTCAGGTTCAGGGGGAGGTGTGGGAGGTTTTTTAAAGCAAGTAA
AACCTCTACAAATGTGGTATGGCTGATTATGATCAGTCGACCGATGCCCTTGAGAGCCTTCAACCCAGTC
AGCTCCTTCCGGTGGGCGCGGGGCATGACTATCGTCGCCGCACTTATGACTGTCTTCTTTATCATGCAAC
TCGTAGGACAGGTGCCGGCAGCGCTCTGGGTCATTTTCGGCGAGGACCGCTTTCGCTGGAGCGCGACGAT
GATCGGCCTGTCGCTTGCGGTATTCGGAATCTTGCACGCCCTCGCTCAAGCCTTCGTCACTGGTCCCGCC
ACCAAACGTTTCGGCGAGAAGCAGGCCATTATCGCCGGCATGGCGGCCGACGCGCTGGGCTACGTCTTGC
TGGCGTTCGCGACGCGAGGCTGGATGGCCTTCCCCATTATGATTCTTCTCGCTTCCGGCGGCATCGGGAT
GCCCGCGTTGCAGGCCATGCTGTCCAGGCAGGTAGATGACGACCATCAGGGACAGCTTCAAGGATCGCTC
GCGGCTCTTACCAGCCAGCAAAAGGCCAGGAACCGTAAAAAGGCCGCGTTGCTGGCGTTTTTCCATAGGC
TCCGCCCCCCTGACGAGCATCACAAAAATCGACGCTCAAGTCAGAGGTGGCGAAACCCGACAGGACTATA
AAGATACCAGGCGTTTCCCCCTGGAAGCTCCCTCGTGCGCTCTCCTGTTCCGACCCTGCCGCTTACCGGA
TACCTGTCCGCCTTTCTCCCTTCGGGAAGCGTGGCGCTTTCTCAATGCTCACGCTGTAGGTATCTCAGTT
CGGTGTAGGTCGTTCGCTCCAAGCTGGGCTGTGTGCACGAACCCCCCGTTCAGCCCGACCGCTGCGCCTT
ATCCGGTAACTATCGTCTTGAGTCCAACCCGGTAAGACACGACTTATCGCCACTGGCAGCAGCCACTGGT
AACAGGATTAGCAGAGCGAGGTATGTAGGCGGTGCTACAGAGTTCTTGAAGTGGTGGCCTAACTACGGCT
ACACTAGAAGGACAGTATTTGGTATCTGCGCTCTGCTGAAGCCAGTTACCTTCGGAAAAAGAGTTGGTAG
CTCTTGATCCGGCAAACAAACCACCGCTGGTAGCGGTGGTTTTTTTGTTTGCAAGCAGCAGATTACGCGC
AGAAAAAAAGGATCTCAAGAAGATCCTTTGATCTTTTCTACGGGGTCTGACGCTCAGTGGAACGAAAACT
CACGTTAAGGGATTTTGGTCATGAGATTATCAAAAAGGATCTTCACCTAGATCCTTTTAAATTAAAAATG
AAGTTTTAAATCAATCTAAAGTATATATGAGTAAACTTGGTCTGACAGTTACCAATGCTTAATCAGTGAG
GCACCTATCTCAGCGATCTGTCTATTTCGTTCATCCATAGTTGCCTGACTCCCCGTCGTGTAGATAACTA
CGATACGGGAGGGCTTACCATCTGGCCCCAGTGCTGCAATGATACCGCGAGACCCACGCTCACCGGCTCC
AGATTTATCAGCAATAAACCAGCCAGCCGGAAGGGCCGAGCGCAGAAGTGGTCCTGCAACTTTATCCGCC
TCCATCCAGTCTATTAATTGTTGCCGGGAAGCTAGAGTAAGTAGTTCGCCAGTTAATAGTTTGCGCAACG
TTGTTGCCATTGCTGCAGGCATCGTGGTGTCACGCTCGTCGTTTGGTATGGCTTCATTCAGCTCCGGTTC
CCAACGATCAAGGCGAGTTACATGATCCCCCATGTTGTGCAAAAAAGCGGTTAGCTCCTTCGGTCCTCCG
ATCGTTGTCAGAAGTAAGTTGGCCGCAGTGTTATCACTCATGGTTATGGCAGCACTGCATAATTCTCTTA
CTGTCATGCCATCCGTAAGATGCTTTTCTGTGACTGGTGAGTACTCAACCAAGTCATTCTGAGAATAGTG
TATGCGGCGACCGAGTTGCTCTTGCCCGGCGTCAACACGGGATAATACCGCGCCACATAGCAGAACTTTA
AAAGTGCTCATCATTGGAAAACGTTCTTCGGGGCGAAAACTCTCAAGGATCTTACCGCTGTTGAGATCCA
GTTCGATGTAACCCACTCGTGCACCCAACTGATCTTCAGCATCTTTTACTTTCACCAGCGTTTCTGGGTG
AGCAAAAACAGGAAGGCAAAATGCCGCAAAAAAGGGAATAAGGGCGACACGGAAATGTTGAATACTCATA
CTCTTCCTTTTTCAATATTATTGAAGCATTTATCAGGGTTATTGTCTCATGAGCGGATACATATTTGAAT
GTATTTAGAAAAATAAACAAATAGGGGTTCCGCGCACATTTCCCCGAAAAGTGCCACCTGACGTCTAAGA
AACCATTATTATCATGACATTAACCTATAAAAATAGGCGTATCACGAGGCCCTTTCGT
